Addgene plasmid #39562: KHBD00449
Depositing lab: Bart Deplancke. Depositing organization: Swiss Federal Institute of Technology (EPFL). Publication: Automated protein-DNA interaction screening of Drosophila regulatory elements. Korneel Hens, Jean-Daniel Feuz, Alina Isakova, Antonina Lagovitina, Andreas Massouras, Julien Bryois, Patrick Callaerts, Susan E. Celniker, Bart Deplancke. Nat Methods. 2011 Oct 30;8(12):1065-70. 10.1038/nmeth.1763 PubMed 22037703.
Backbone
  Vector backbone: pDONR221
  Backbone manufacturer: Invitrogen
  Backbone size w/o insert (bp): 2536
  Vector type: Gateway DONR vector
Growth in bacteria
  Bacterial resistance: Kanamycin, 50 μg/mL
  Growth temperature: 37°C
  Growth strain: DH5alpha
  Copy number: High Copy
Gene/Insert
  Gene/Insert name: CG9437 (alt name: FBgn0034599)
  Species: D. melanogaster (fly)
  Insert size (bp): 945
  Entrez Gene: CG9437 (a.k.a. Dmel_CG9437, Dmel\CG9437)
  Promoter: none
  Cloning method: Gateway Cloning
  Sequencing primers: 5′ M13-F20; 3′ M13R
Terms and licenses: Academic/Nonprofit Terms; Industry Terms: Not Available to Industry
Depositor comments: Please note that the ORFs in this collection were cloned open-ended (without a stop codon).
How to cite: KHBD00449 was a gift from Bart Deplancke (Addgene plasmid # 39562 ; http://n2t.net/addgene:39562 ; RRID:Addgene_39562)
