[The description below was written by a language model from this plasmid's Addgene catalogue record.]
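Description:
KHBD00449 is a Gateway entry clone built in the pDONR221 backbone, carrying the open reading frame of the Drosophila melanogaster gene CG9437 (FBgn0034599). The insert is recorded as 945 bp in a backbone of about 2.5 kb once the donor cassette has been replaced. The plasmid is maintained in standard E. coli cloning strains as a high-copy plasmid under kanamycin selection. No feature table accompanies the record, so individual backbone elements are not itemised. In general, an ORF recombined into a pDONR vector by a BP reaction ends up flanked by attL sites, and the M13 forward and reverse priming sites listed for sequencing lie outside the insert.

The record lists no promoter, which fits the role of an entry clone: it is not meant to express the gene itself. It instead serves as a sequence-verified source from which the ORF can be moved by LR recombination into any compatible Gateway destination vector. The depositor notes that ORFs in this collection were cloned open-ended, without a stop codon. The coding sequence can therefore be read through into a C-terminal tag or fusion partner supplied by the destination vector, and N-terminal fusions remain possible as well.

The clone belongs to a collection associated with work on automated screening of protein–DNA interactions at Drosophila regulatory elements. This suggests the ORF is intended for transfer into fusion-expression vectors used in such interaction assays. The record does not describe the function of CG9437 or specify particular destination vectors.
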