>Addgene plasmid #39562 | KHBD00449 | depositor partial sequence | sequence record 50002 | KHBD00449 sequence 945 bps
ATGAGCTCAAACCACCGTCCTCTGGACGATTCGGATATCCTCCTAATACAAACCATCCGCGAGACGCCAT
CGCTGTACGATCCCCAGCTGCCCTCCTTTCGGCTGTCGCAGCGCAAAGAGGAGGACTGGGCAAAAGTGGC
GGATTTGCTAAACATCTCCATCTCAGACGCTCGGCGACGGTGGACGTGTCTGCGGGATCGCTATTCGCGG
GAGCTTAAGCAGAAGCGCCTGCATCCGTCCGGCGAGTTTGGTCACAATGACTTCTTTCGGAAGATGGACT
TCCTGCGGGACTTTGTGCGCAAGAGACGCGAGCGCAGAGGACGCGAACGGGATCGGGAACAAAAGCCAAC
CGGGTGGATGAAGGTTGATTTACAGCGACGGCGTCGTACCCGCCTGCCTATTGACACAGAGACCTTGATC
GAGGAGCAAGGTTCGCACGCCTACGATGAGGGCGAGGAGCAACACGACTACGACGCTAAGCTGGAGTCTC
ATACCACACAATCGGAGACGTATTCGGTGGTCGTGGAGGCGGACGATGGGCAGGAGCCCGAACAGGAGAG
CTTCGATGAGTTCCTGGGGGATGCGGAGTGCGAGCAAAAGGTCAAGGTGGTCACAATTCATCCGGAAATC
GCTGCTCCGAATGCGACGTCCGCACCTGAGCCTATTGAGTCTAACCACGCGGATCTGAACTACTTGGTCT
GTATGCCGCCCAATGCGAATCAGGAGCGAGAGCATTCCGCCCCAGAATTACCCAATCCCACGGCCGTCAT
CACCCAAAAGACTTGCGAAACAGAGGACGACTTCTTTTGCAAGTCGATTGCCGCGTATTTGCGCCAACTG
TCGCGCGTGCACAAGATCAAGGCCAAGGTGGAGATGTACCAGATTCTAGAGAAGTACATACTGCTCGAGG
AGTGCGGAACGGGGTCGGGTGCGGGCGGATCGGGC
