>Addgene plasmid #39562 | KHBD00449 | addgene partial sequence | sequence record 51453 | M13Rev
TAATGATTTTATTTTGACTGATAGTGACCTGTTCGTTGCAACACATTGATAAGCAATGCTTTCTTATAAT
GCCAACTTTGTACAAGAAAGTTGGCAAGCCCGATCCGCCCGCACCCGACCCCGTTCCGCACTCCTCGAGC
AGTATGTACTTCTCTAGAATCTGGTACATCTCCACCTTGGCCTTGATCTTGTGCACGCGCGACAGTTGGC
GCAAATACGCGGCAATCGACTTGCAAAAGAAGTCGTCCTCTGTTTCGCAAGTCTTTTGGGTGATGACGGC
CGTGGGATTGGGTAATTCTGGGGCGGAATGCTCTCGCTCCTGATTCGCATTGGGCGGCATACAGACCAAG
TAGTTCAGATCCGCGTGGTTAGACTCAATAGGCTCAGGTGCGGACGTCGCATTCGGAGCAGCGATTTCCG
GATGAATTGTGACCACCTTGACCTTTTGCTCGCACTCCGCATCCCCCAGGAACTCATCGAAGCTCTCCTG
TTCGGGCTCCTGCCCATCGTCCGCCTCCACGACCACCGAATACGTCTCCGATTGTGTGGTATGAGACTCC
AGCTTAGCGTCGTAGTCGTGTTGCTCCTCGCCCTCATCGTAGGCGTGCGAACCTTGCTCCTCGATCAAGG
TCTCTGTGTCAATAGGCAGGCGGGTACGACGCCGTCGCTGTAAATCAACCTTCATCCACCCGGTTGGCTT
TTGTTCCCGATCCCGTTCGCGTCCTCTGCGCTCGCGTCTCTTGCGCACAAAGTCC
